>Addgene plasmid #215607 | pGAL4-DBD-NGN2-WT | addgene full sequence | sequence record 430431 | Addgene NGS Result
AAAGGATCTTCACCTAGATCCTTTTAAATTAAAAATGAAGTTTTAAATCAATCTAAAGTATATATGAGTA
AACTTGGTCTGACAGTTACCAATGCTTAATCAGTGAGGCACCTATCTCAGCGATCTGTCTATTTCGTTCA
TCCATAGTTGCCTGACTTCCCGTCGTGTAGATAACTACGATACGGGAGGGCTTACCATCTGGCCCCAGTG
CTGCAATGATACCGCGAGACCCACGCTCACCGGCTCCAGATTTATCAGCAATAAACCAGCCAGCCGGAAG
GGCCGAGCGCAGAAGTGGTCCTGCAACTTTATCCGCCTCCATCCAGTCTATTAATTGTTGCCGGGAAGCT
AGAGTAAGTAGTTCGCCAGTTAATAGTTTGCGCAACGTTGTTGCCATTGCTACAGGCATCGTGGTGTCAC
GCTCGTCGTTTGGTATGGCTTCATTCAGCTCCGGTTCCCAACGATCAAGGCGAGTTACATGATCCCCCAT
GTTGTGCAAAAAAGCGGTTAGCTCCTTCGGTCCTCCGATCGTTGTCAGAAGTAAGTTGGCCGCAGTGTTA
TCACTCATGGTTATGGCAGCACTGCATAATTCTCTTACTGTCATGCCATCCGTAAGATGCTTTTCTGTGA
CTGGTGAGTACTCAACCAAGTCATTCTGAGAATAGTGTATGCGGCGACCGAGTTGCTCTTGCCCGGCGTC
AATACGGGATAATACCGCGCCACATAGCAGAACTTTAAAAGTGCTCATCATTGGAAAACGTTCTTCGGGG
CGAAAACTCTCAAGGATCTTACCGCTGTTGAGATCCAGTTCGATGTAACCCACTCGTGCACCCAACTGAT
CTTCAGCATCTTTTACTTTCACCAGCGTTTCTGGGTGAGCAAAAACAGGAAGGCAAAATGCCGCAAAAAA
GGGAATAAGGGCGACACGGAAATGTTGAATACTCATACTCTTCCTTTTTCAATATTATTGAAGCATTTAT
CAGGGTTATTGTCTCATGAGCGGATACATATTTGAATGTATTTAGAAAAATAAACAAATAGGGGTTCCGC
GCACATTTCCCCGAAAAGTGCCACCTGACGTCGACGGATCGGGAGATCTCCCGATCCCCTATGGTGCACT
CTCAGTACAATCTGCTCTGATGCCGCATAGTTAAGCCAGTATCTGCTCCCTGCTTGTGTGTTGGAGGTCG
CTGAGTAGTGCGCGAGCAAAATTTAAGCTACAACAAGGCAAGGCTTGACCGACAATTGCATGAAGAATCT
GCTTAGGGTTAGGCGTTTTGCGCTGCTTCGCGATGTACGGGCCAGATATACGCGTTGACATTGATTATTG
ACTAGTTATTAATAGTAATCAATTACGGGGTCATTAGTTCATAGCCCATATATGGAGTTCCGCGTTACAT
AACTTACGGTAAATGGCCCGCCTGGCTGACCGCCCAACGACCCCCGCCCATTGACGTCAATAATGACGTA
TGTTCCCATAGTAACGCCAATAGGGACTTTCCATTGACGTCAATGGGTGGAGTATTTACGGTAAACTGCC
CACTTGGCAGTACATCAAGTGTATCATATGCCAAGTACGCCCCCTATTGACGTCAATGACGGTAAATGGC
CCGCCTGGCATTATGCCCAGTACATGACCTTATGGGACTTTCCTACTTGGCAGTACATCTACGTATTAGT
CATCGCTATTACCATGGTGATGCGGTTTTGGCAGTACATCAATGGGCGTGGATAGCGGTTTGACTCACGG
GGATTTCCAAGTCTCCACCCCATTGACGTCAATGGGAGTTTGTTTTGGCACCAAAATCAACGGGACTTTC
CAAAATGTCGTAACAACTCCGCCCCATTGACGCAAATGGGCGGTAGGCGTGTACGGTGGGAGGTCTATAT
AAGCAGAGCTCTCTGGCTAACTAGAGAACCCACTGCTTACTGGCTTATCGAAATTAATACGACTCACTAT
AGGGAGACCCAAGCTTGGTACCGAGCTCGGATCCACTAGTAACGGCCGCCAGTGTGCTGGAATTCATGAA
GCTACTGTCTTCTATCGAACAAGCATGCGATATTTGCCGACTTAAAAAGCTCAAGTGCTCCAAAGAAAAA
CCGAAGTGCGCCAAGTGTCTGAAGAACAACTGGGAGTGTCGCTACTCTCCCAAAACCAAAAGGTCTCCGC
TGACTAGGGCACATCTGACAGAAGTGGAATCAAGGCTAGAAAGACTGGAACAGCTATTTCTACTGATTTT
TCCTCGAGAAGACCTTGACATGATTTTGAAAATGGATTCTTTACAGGATATAAAAGCATTGTTAACAGGA
TTATTTGTACAAGATAATGTGAATAAAGATGCCGTCACAGATAGATTGGCTTCAGTGGAGACTGATATGC
CTCTAACATTGAGACAGCATAGAATAAGTGCGACATCATCATCGGAAGAGAGTAGTAACAAAGGTCAAAG
ACAGTTGACTGTATCGGCGATAGCGGTCCTCTTGTCACCCGGCGGGGCATCCGCAGCTTTGTCCTCTTCC
GGCGATAGTCCATCCCCTGCTTCTACTTGGTCATGTACGAATTCTCCAGCCCCATCTAGCAGTGTCAGCT
CTAACTCTACGAGTCCTTATTCCTGTACACTGTCCCCAGCGTCCCCCGCGGGCTCTGATATGGATTACTG
GCAACCTCCTCCCCCTGACAAGCACCGCTATGCACCTCACCTCCCCATAGCCAGGGATTGTATCGTCTAG
AGGGCCCTATTCTATAGTGTCACCTAAATGCTAGAGCTCGCTGATCAGCCTCGACTGTGCCTTCTAGTTG
CCAGCCATCTGTTGTTTGCCCCTCCCCCGTGCCTTCCTTGACCCTGGAAGGTGCCACTCCCACTGTCCTT
TCCTAATAAAATGAGGAAATTGCATCGCATTGTCTGAGTAGGTGTCATTCTATTCTGGGGGGTGGGGTGG
GGCAGGACAGCAAGGGGGAGGATTGGGAAGACAATAGCAGGCATGCTGGGGATGCGGTGGGCTCTATGGC
TTCTGAGGCGGAAAGAACCAGCTGGGGCTCTAGGGGGTATCCCC
[124 nt withheld, positions 3055-3178]
C
[91 nt withheld, positions 3180-3270]
A
[49 nt withheld, positions 3272-3320]
CCTTTGACGTTGGAGTCCACGTTCTTT
[37 nt withheld, positions 3348-3384]
ACCCTATCTCGGTCTATTCTTTTGATTTATAAGGGATTTTGCCGATTTCGGCCTATTGGTTAAAAAATGA
GCTGATTTAACAAAAATTTAACGCGAATTAATTCTGTGGAATGTGTGTCAGTTAGGGTGTGGAAAGTCCC
CAGGCTCCCCAGCAGGCAGAAGTATGCAAAGCATGCATCTCAATTAGTCAGCAACCAGGTGTGGAAAGTC
CCCAGGCTCCCCAGCAGGCAGAAGTATGCAAAGCATGCATCTCAATTAGTCAGCAACCATAGTCCCGCCC
CTAACTCCGCCCATCCCGCCCCTAACTCCGCCCAGTTCCGCCCATTCTCCGCCCCATGGCTGACTAATTT
TTTTTATTTATGCAGAGGCCGAGGCCGCCTCTGCCTCTGAGCTATTCCAGAAGTAGTGAGGAGGCTTTTT
TGGAGGCCTAGGCTTTTGCAAAAAGCTCCCGGGAGCTTGTATATCCATTTTCGGATCTGATCAAGAGACA
GGATGAGGATCGTTTCGCATGATTGAACAAGATGGATTGCACGCAGGTTCTCCGGCCGCTTGGGTGGAGA
GGCTATTCGGCTATGACTGGGCACAACAGACAATCGGCTGCTCTGATGCCGCCGTGTTCCGGCTGTCAGC
GCAGGGGCGCCCGGTTCTTTTTGTCAAGACCGACCTGTCCGGTGCCCTGAATGAACTGCAGGACGAGGCA
GCGCGGCTATCGTGGCTGGCCACGACGGGCGTTCCTTGCGCAGCTGTGCTCGACGTTGTCACTGAAGCGG
GAAGGGACTGGCTGCTATTGGGCGAAGTGCCGGGGCAGGATCTCCTGTCATCTCACCTTGCTCCTGCCGA
GAAAGTATCCATCATGGCTGATGCAATGCGGCGGCTGCATACGCTTGATCCGGCTACCTGCCCATTCGAC
CACCAAGCGAAACATCGCATCGAGCGAGCACGTACTCGGATGGAAGCCGGTCTTGTCGATCAGGATGATC
TGGACGAAGAGCATCAGGGGCTCGCGCCAGCCGAACTGTTCGCCAGGCTCAAGGCGCGCATGCCCGACGG
CGAGGATCTCGTCGTGACCCATGGCGATGCCTGCTTGCCGAATATCATGGTGGAAAATGGCCGCTTTTCT
GGATTCATCGACTGTGGCCGGCTGGGTGTGGCGGACCGCTATCAGGACATAGCGTTGGCTACCCGTGATA
TTGCTGAAGAGCTTGGCGGCGAATGGGCTGACCGCTTCCTCGTGCTTTACGGTATCGCCGCTCCCGATTC
GCAGCGCATCGCCTTCTATCGCCTTCTTGACGAGTTCTTCTGAGCGGGACTCTGGGGTTCGAAATGACCG
ACCAAGCGACGCCCAACCTGCCATCACGAGATTTCGATTCCACCGCCGCCTTCTATGAAAGGTTGGGCTT
CGGAATCGTTTTCCGGGACGCCGGCTGGATGATCCTCCAGCGCGGGGATCTCATGCTGGAGTTCTTCGCC
CACCCCAACTTGTTTATTGCAGCTTATAATGGTTACAAATAAAGCAATAGCATCACAAATTTCACAAATA
AAGCATTTTTTTCACTGCATTCTAGTTGTGGTTTGTCCAAACTCATCAATGTATCTTATCATGTCTGTAT
ACCGTCGACCTCTAGCTAGAGCTTGGCGTAATCATGGTCATAGCTGTTTCCTGTGTGAAATTGTTATCCG
CTCACAATTCCACACAACATACGAGCCGGAAGCATAAAGTGTAAAGCCTGGGGTGCCTAATGAGTGAGCT
AACTCACATTAATTGCGTTGCGCTCACTGCCCGCTTTCCAGTCGGGAAACCTGTCGTGCCAGCTGCATTA
ATGAATCGGCCAACGCGCGGGGAGAGGCGGTTTGCGTATTGGGCGCTCTTCCGCTTCCTCGCTCACTGAC
TCGCTGCGCTCGGTCGTTCGGCTGCGGCGAGCGGTATCAGCTCACTCAAAGGCGGTAATACGGTTATCCA
CAGAATCAGGGGATAACGCAGGAAAGAACATGTGAGCAAAAGGCCAGCAAAAGGCCAGGAACCGTAAAAA
GGCCGCGTTGCTGGCGTTTTTCCATAGGCTCCGCCCCCCTGACGAGCATCACAAAAATCGACGCTCAAGT
CAGAGGTGGCGAAACCCGACAGGACTATAAAGATACCAGGCGTTTCCCCCTGGAAGCTCCCTCGTGCGCT
CTCCTGTTCCGACCCTGCCGCTTACCGGATACCTGTCCGCCTTTCTCCCTTCGGGAAGCGTGGCGCTTTC
TCATAGCTCACGCTGTAGGTATCTCAGTTCGGTGTAGGTCGTTCGCTCCAAGCTGGGCTGTGTGCACGAA
CCCCCCGTTCAGCCCGACCGCTGCGCCTTATCCGGTAACTATCGTCTTGAGTCCAACCCGGTAAGACACG
ACTTATCGCCACTGGCAGCAGCCACTGGTAACAGGATTAGCAGAGCGAGGTATGTAGGCGGTGCTACAGA
GTTCTTGAAGTGGTGGCCTAACTACGGCTACACTAGAAGAACAGTATTTGGTATCTGCGCTCTGCTGAAG
CCAGTTACCTTCGGAAAAAGAGTTGGTAGCTCTTGATCCGGCAAACAAACCACCGCTGGTAGCGGTGGTT
TTTTTGTTTGCAAGCAGCAGATTACGCGCAGAAAAAAAGGATCTCAAGAAGATCCTTTGATCTTTTCTAC
GGGGTCTGACGCTCAGTGGAACGAAAACTCACGTTAAGGGATTTTGGTCATGAGATTATCAA
Features (pLannotate 1.2.2; 22 found; start..end, strand, type, name):
     86..946     -  CDS            AmpR: β-lactamase; bla; confers resistance to ampicillin, carbenicillin, and related antibiotics
    947..1051    -  promoter       AmpR promoter: bla
   1110..1162    -  misc_feature   bom (fragment): basis of mobility region from pBR322
   1317..1696    +  enhancer       CMV enhancer: human cytomegalovirus immediate early enhancer
   1697..1900    +  promoter       CMV promoter: human cytomegalovirus (CMV) immediate early promoter
   1896..1929    +  LTR            5' LTR (truncated) (fragment): truncated 5' long terminal repeat (LTR) from HIV-1
   1945..1963    +  promoter       T7 promoter: promoter for bacteriophage T7 RNA polymerase
   2026..2466    +  CDS            GAL4 DNA binding domain: DNA binding domain of the GAL4 transcriptional activator; Saccharomyces cerevisiae GAL4 (truncated)
   2473..2724    +  CDS            NEUROG2 (fragment): NGN2_HUMAN - Also known as ATOH4, BHLHA8, NGN2. Experimental evidence at protein level: Swiss-Prot protein existence level 1. Transcriptional regulator. Involved in neuronal differentiation. Activates transcription by binding to the E box (5'- CANNTG-3'). From Homo sapiens (Human).
   2741..2759    -  promoter       SP6 promoter: promoter for bacteriophage SP6 RNA polymerase
   2785..3009    +  polyA_signal   bGH poly(A) signal: bovine growth hormone polyadenylation signal
   3013..3034    +  promoter       SV40 promoter (fragment): SV40 enhancer and early promoter
   3055..3483    +  rep_origin     f1 ori (sequence partly withheld): f1 bacteriophage origin of replication; arrow indicates direction of (+) strand synthesis
   3497..3826    +  promoter       SV40 promoter: SV40 enhancer and early promoter
   3893..4684    +  CDS            neo: KKA2_KLEPN - Also known as kan, nptII. Experimental evidence at protein level: Swiss-Prot protein existence level 1. Resistance to kanamycin, neomycin, paromomycin, ribostamycin, butirosin and gentamicin B. From Klebsiella pneumoniae.
   4708..4866    +  CDS            ble (fragment): BLE_KLEPN - Experimental evidence at protein level: Swiss-Prot protein existence level 1. Binding protein with a strong affinity to the bleomycin family of antibiotics. Binds to CL990; an antimitotic-antibiotic compound. From Klebsiella pneumoniae.
   4861..4982    +  polyA_signal   SV40 poly(A) signal: SV40 polyadenylation signal
   5055..5071    -  protein_bind   lac operator: The lac repressor binds to the lac operator to inhibit transcription in E. coli. This inhibition can be relieved by adding lactose or isopropyl-β-D-thiogalactopyranoside (IPTG). lac repressor encoded by lacI
   5079..5109    -  promoter       lac promoter: promoter for the E. coli lac operon
   5124..5145    -  protein_bind   CAP binding site: CAP binding activates transcription in the presence of cAMP. E. coli catabolite activator protein
   5158..5250    -  CDS            lacI (fragment): lac repressor; lacI; The lac repressor binds to the lac operator to inhibit transcription in E. coli. This inhibition can be relieved by adding lactose or isopropyl-β-D-thiogalactopyranoside (IPTG).
   5433..6021    -  rep_origin     ori: high-copy-number ColE1/pMB1/pBR322/pUC origin of replication
