[The description below was written by a language model from this plasmid's Addgene catalogue record and pLannotate feature annotations shown in this document.]
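Description:
pGAL4-DBD-NGN2-WT is a mammalian expression plasmid built on the pGAL4-DBD-MCS backbone for overexpressing a fusion of the yeast GAL4 DNA-binding domain with wild-type human NGN2 (NEUROG2), a bHLH transcriptional regulator involved in neuronal differentiation. It is maintained in E. coli as a high-copy plasmid through a ColE1/pUC-type origin and selected with ampicillin via the β-lactamase gene. An f1 origin is also present, along with remnants of lac regulatory sequence typical of this kind of backbone.

The expression cassette is driven by the CMV immediate-early enhancer and promoter. These are followed by the GAL4 DNA-binding domain coding sequence, the NEUROG2 sequence placed immediately downstream by Gibson cloning, and a bovine growth hormone polyadenylation signal. The annotated NEUROG2 segment is only about 250 nt and is flagged as a fragment, so the insert appears to cover only part of the protein rather than the full coding sequence. The record does not state which region was cloned. T7 and SP6 promoters flank the insert and can serve for in vitro transcription or as sequencing primer sites. A separate SV40 early promoter drives a neomycin/kanamycin phosphotransferase gene with an SV40 polyadenylation signal, which would allow G418 selection of transfected mammalian cells.

Tethering a factor or factor fragment to GAL4-binding (UAS) sites through the GAL4 domain is the standard way to measure its transcriptional activation capacity independently of its own DNA binding, usually with a co-transfected UAS reporter. The "WT" label suggests the plasmid serves as a wild-type reference, though the record states only overexpression as its purpose.
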