Addgene plasmid #215607: pGAL4-DBD-NGN2-WT
Purpose: For overexpression of Gal4-DBD NGN2 WT
Depositing lab: Denes Hnisz. Depositing organization: Max Planck Institute for Molecular Genetics. Publication: An activity-specificity trade-off encoded in human transcription factors. Naderi J, Magalhaes AP, Kibar G, Stik G, Zhang Y, Mackowiak SD, Wieler HM, Rossi F, Buschow R, Christou-Kent M, Alcoverro-Bertran M, Graf T, Vingron M, Hnisz D. Nat Cell Biol. 2024 Aug;26(8):1309-1321. doi: 10.1038/s41556-024-01411-0. Epub 2024 Jul 5. PubMed 38969762.
Backbone
  Vector backbone: pGAL4-DBD-MCS
  Vector type: Mammalian Expression
Growth in bacteria
  Bacterial resistance: Ampicillin, 100 μg/mL
  Growth temperature: 37°C
  Growth strain: DH5alpha
  Copy number: High Copy
Gene/Insert
  Gene/Insert name: NGN2
  Species: H. sapiens (human)
  Entrez Gene: NEUROG2 (a.k.a. Atoh4, Math4A, NGN2, bHLHa8, ngn-2)
  Cloning method: Gibson Cloning
Terms and licenses: Academic/Nonprofit Terms; Industry Terms: Not Available to Industry
How to cite: pGAL4-DBD-NGN2-WT was a gift from Denes Hnisz (Addgene plasmid # 215607 ; http://n2t.net/addgene:215607 ; RRID:Addgene_215607)
